>Addgene plasmid #207396 | pSmart-EF1alpha-AcrIE2-NLS | addgene full sequence | sequence record 415895 | Addgene NGS Result
CGACGGATCGGGAGATCTCCCGATCCCCTATGGTGCACTCTCAGTACAATCTGCTCTGATGCCGCATAGT
TAAGCCAGTATCTGCTCCCTGCTTGTGTGTTGGAGGTCGCTGAGTAGTGCGCGAGCAAAATTTAAGCTAC
AACAAGGCAAGGCTTGACCGACAATTGCATGAAGAATCTGCTTAGGGTTAGGCGTTTTGCGCTGCTTCGC
GGAGGCTCCGGTGCCCGTCAGTGGGCAGAGCGCACATCGCCAACAGTCCCCGAGAAGTTGGGGGGAGGGG
TCGGCAATTGAACCGGTGCCTAGAGAAGGTGGAGCGGGGTAAACTGGGAAAGTGATGTCGTGTACTGGCT
CCGCCTTTTTCCCGAGGGTGGGGGAGAACCGTATATAAGTGCAGTAGTCGCCGTGAACGTTCTTTTTCGC
AACGGGTTTGCCGCCAGAACACAGGTAAGTGCCGTGTGTGGTTCCCGCGGGCCTGGCCTCTTTACGGGTT
ATGGCCCTTGCGTGCCTTGAATTACTTCCACCTGGCTCCAGTACGTGATTCTTGATCCCGAGCTGGAGCC
AGGGGCGGGCCTTGCGCTTTAGGAGCCCCTTCGCCTCGTGCTTGAGTTGAGGCCTGGCCTGGGCGCTGGG
GCCGCCGCGTGCGAATCTGGTGGCACCTTCGCGCCTGTCTCGCTGCTTTCGATAAGTCTCTAGCCATTTA
AAATTTTTGATGACCTGCTGCGACGCTTTTTTTCTGGCAAGATAGTCTTGTAAATGCGGGCCAGGATCTG
CACACTGGTATTTCGGTTTTTGGGGCCGCGGGCGGCGACGGGGCCCGTGCGTCCCAGCGCACATGTTCGG
AGAGGCGGGGCCTGCGAGCGCGGCCACCGAGAATCGGACGGGGGTAGTCTCAAGCTGGCCGGCCTGCTCT
GGTGCCTGGCCTCGCGCAGCCGTGTATCGCCCCGCACTGGGCGGCAAGGCTGGCCCGGTCGGCACCAGTT
GCGTGAGCGGAAAGATGGCCGCTTCCCGGCCCTGCTCCAGGGGGCTCAAAATGGAGGACGCGGCGCTCGG
GAGAGCGGGCGGGTGAGTCACCCACACAAAGGAAAGGGGCCTTTCCGTCCTCAGCCGTCGCTTCATGTGA
CTCCACGGAGTACCGGGCGCCGTCCAGGCACCTCGATTAGTTCTGGAGCTTTTGGAGTACGTCGTCTTTA
GGTTGGGGGGAGGGGTTTTATGCGATGGAGTTTCCCCACACTGAGTGGGTGGAGACTGAAGTTAGGCCAG
CTTGGCACTTGATGTAATTCTCCTTGGAATTTGCCCTTTTTGAGTTTGGATCTTGGTTCATTCTCAAGCC
TCAGACAGTGGTTCAAAGTTTTTTTCTTCCATTTCAGGTGTCGTGAACACCGCCACCATGGCCAACACCT
ACCTGATCGACCCCAGAAAGAACAACGACAACAGCGGCGAGCGGTTCACCGTGGATGCCGTGGATATTAC
AGCCGCCGCTAAGTCTGCCGCTCAGCAGATTCTGGGCGAAGAGTTCGAAGGCCTGGTGTACAGAGAGACA
GGCGAGTCTAACGGCAGCGGCATGTTTCAGGCCTACCACCATCTGCACGGCACCAACAGAACCGAGACAA
CCGTGGGCTACCCCTTCCACGTGATGGAACTGGGCGGCAGCCCCAAGAAAAAGCGGAAAGTGTGACTCGC
TGATCAGCCTCGACTGTGCCTTCTAGTTGCCAGCCATCTGTTGTTTGCCCCTCCCCCGTGCCTTCCTTGA
CCCTGGAAGGTGCCACTCCCACTGTCCTTTCCTAATAAAATGAGGAAATTGCATCGCATTGTCTGAGTAG
GTGTCATTCTATTCTGGGGGGTGGGGTGGGGCAGGACAGCAAGGGGGAGGATTGGGAAGACAATAGCAGG
AACGAATTCAAGCTTGATATCATTCAGGACGAGCCTCAGACTCCAGCGTAACTGGACTGCAATCAACTCA
CTGGCTCACCTTCACGGGTGGGCCTTTCTTCGGTAGAAAATCAAAGGATCTTCTTGAGATCCTTTTTTTC
TGCGCGTAATCTGCTGCTTGCAAACAAAAAAACCACCGCTACCAGCGGTGGTTTGTTTGCCGGATCAAGA
GCTACCAACTCTTTTTCCGAGGTAACTGGCTTCAGCAGAGCGCAGATACCAAATACTGTTCTTCTAGTGT
AGCCGTAGTTAGGCCACCACTTCAAGAACTCTGTAGCACCGCCTACATACCTCGCTCTGCTAATCCTGTT
ACCAGTGGCTGCTGCCAGTGGCGATAAGTCGTGTCTTACCGGGTTGGACTCAAGACGATAGTTACCGGAT
AAGGCGCAGCGGTCGGGCTGAACGGGGGGTTCGTGCACACAGCCCAGCTTGGAGCGAACGACCTACACCG
AACTGAGATACCTACAGCGTGAGCTATGAGAAAGCGCCACGCTTCCCGAAGGGAGAAAGGCGGACAGGTA
TCCGGTAAGCGGCAGGGTCGGAACAGGAGAGCGCACGAGGGAGCTTCCAGGGGGAAACGCCTGGTATCTT
TATAGTCCTGTCGGGTTTCGCCACCTCTGACTTGAGCATCGATTTTTGTGATGCTCGTCAGGGGGGCGGA
GCCTATGGAAAAACGCCAGCAACGCAGAAAGGCCCACCCGAAGGTGAGCCAGGTGATTACATTTGGGCCC
TCAGAAAAACTCATCGAGCATCAAGTGAAACTGCAATTTATTCATATCAGGATTATCAATACCATATTTT
TGAAAAAGCCGTTTCTGTAATGAAGGAGAAAACTCACCGAGGCAGTTCCATAGGATGGCAAGATCCTGGT
ATCGGTCTGCGATTCCGACTCGTCCAACATCAATACAACCTATTAATTTCCCCTCGTCAAAAATAAGGTT
ATCAAGTGAGAAATCACCATGAGTGACGACTGAATCCGGTGAGAATGGCAAAAGCTTATGCATTTCTTTC
CAGACTTGTTCAACAGGCCAGCCATTACGCTCGTCATCAAAATCACTCGCACCAACCAAACCGTTATTCA
TTCGTGATTGCGCCTGAGCGAGACGAAATACGCGATCGCCGTTAAAAGGACAATTACAAACAGGAATCGA
ATGCAACCGGCGCAGGAACACTGCCAGCGCATCAACAATATTTTCACCTGAATCAGGATATTCTTCTAAT
ACCTGGAATGCTGTTTTCCCTGGGATCGCAGTGGTGAGTAACCATGCATCATCAGGAGTACGGATAAAAT
GCTTGATGGTCGGAAGAGGCATAAATTCCGTCAGCCAGTTTAGCCTGACCATCTCATCTGTAACATCATT
GGCAACGCTACCTTTGCCATGTTTCAGAAACAACTCTGGCGCATCGGGCTTCCCATACAATCGATAGATT
GTCGCACCTGATTGCCCGACATTATCGCGAGCCCATTTATACCCATATAAATCAGCATCCATGTTGGAAT
TTAATCGCGGCCTCGAGCAAGACGTTTCCCGTTGAATATGGCTCATTTTAGCTTCCTTAGCTCCTGAAAA
TCTCGATAACTCAAAAAATACGCCCGGTAGTGATCTTATTTCATTATGGTGAAAGTTGGAACCTCTTACG
TGCCGATCAAGTCAAAAGCCTCCGGTCGGAGGCTTTTGACTTTCTGCTATGGAGGTCAGGTATGATTTAA
ATGGTCAGTATTGAGCGATATCTAGAGAATTCGTC
Features (pLannotate 1.2.2; 9 found; start..end, strand, type, name):
     29..81      -  misc_feature   bom (fragment): basis of mobility region from pBR322
    214..1376    +  promoter       EF-1α promoter: strong constitutive promoter for human elongation factor EF-1α
   1694..1805    +  polyA_signal   bGH poly(A) signal: bovine growth hormone polyadenylation signal
   1963..1992    +  terminator     T3Te terminator: phage T3 early transcription terminator
   2014..2601    +  rep_origin     ori: high-copy-number ColE1/pMB1/pBR322/pUC origin of replication
   2613..2640    -  terminator     T7Te terminator: phage T7 early transcription terminator
   2663..3476    -  CDS            KanR (fragment): aminoglycoside phosphotransferase; aph(3')-Ia; confers resistance to kanamycin in bacteria or G418 (Geneticin®) in eukaryotes
   3477..3579    -  promoter       cat promoter: promoter of the E. coli cat gene encoding chloramphenicol acetyltransferase
   3580..3611    -  terminator     tonB terminator: bidirectional E. coli tonB-P14 transcription terminator
