[The description below was written by a language model from this plasmid's Addgene catalogue record and pLannotate feature annotations shown in this document.]
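Description:
pSmart-EF1alpha-AcrIE2-NLS is a small (about 3.7 kb) mammalian expression plasmid built on the pSmart HC Kan cloning backbone. It is propagated in E. coli at high copy number from a ColE1/pUC-type origin and selected with kanamycin. The resistance gene, an aminoglycoside phosphotransferase annotated as a fragment, sits downstream of an annotated cat promoter. The backbone is typical of this low-background vector family. Short transcription terminators (T3Te, T7Te and the bidirectional tonB terminator) flank the origin and marker, which insulates the cloning region from read-through transcription in bacteria. A remnant of the pBR322 bom region is also detected.

The payload, assembled by Gibson cloning, is a single expression cassette of about 1.7 kb. The strong constitutive human EF-1α promoter drives the anti-CRISPR protein AcrIE2, which carries a C-terminal nuclear localization signal, and the cassette ends with the bovine growth hormone polyadenylation signal. The automated feature table does not annotate the AcrIE2-NLS coding sequence itself, but the unannotated gap between the promoter and the poly(A) signal is where it would be expected to lie. There is no dedicated mammalian selection cassette or reporter, so the plasmid appears suited to transient transfection.

The stated purpose is expression of nuclear-targeted AcrIE2 in mammalian cells. The associated study concerns activation and inactivation mechanisms of type I-C CRISPR-Cas3 for genome editing. This suggests the construct is used to test anti-CRISPR effects on Cas3-based editing in cells, although the record does not state AcrIE2's specific role in those experiments.
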