Addgene plasmid #207396: pSmart-EF1alpha-AcrIE2-NLS
Purpose: Expresses AcrIE2 with NLS in mammalian cells
Depositing lab: Yan Zhang. Depositing organization: University of Michigan. Publication: Exploiting activation and inactivation mechanisms in type I-C CRISPR-Cas3 for genome-editing applications. Hu C, Myers MT, Zhou X, Hou Z, Lozen ML, Nam KH, Zhang Y, Ke A. Mol Cell. 2024 Feb 1;84(3):463-475.e5. doi: 10.1016/j.molcel.2023.12.034. Epub 2024 Jan 18. PubMed 38242128.
Backbone
  Vector backbone: pSmart HC Kan
  Backbone manufacturer: Lucigen
  Backbone size w/o insert (bp): 1993
  Total vector size (bp): 3678
  Vector type: Mammalian Expression
Growth in bacteria
  Bacterial resistance: Kanamycin, 50 μg/mL
  Growth temperature: 37°C
  Growth strain: DH5alpha
  Copy number: High Copy
Gene/Insert
  Gene/Insert name: EF1a-AcrIE2-bGH polyA
  Insert size (bp): 1685
  Promoter: EF1a
  Tag / fusion protein: NLS (C terminal on insert)
  Cloning method: Gibson Cloning
  Sequencing primers: 5′ tttgccctttttgagtttgg; 3′ gctggcaactagaaggcaca
Terms and licenses: Academic/Nonprofit Terms; Industry Terms: Not Available to Industry
How to cite: pSmart-EF1alpha-AcrIE2-NLS was a gift from Yan Zhang (Addgene plasmid # 207396 ; http://n2t.net/addgene:207396 ; RRID:Addgene_207396)
